>Addgene plasmid #230944 | pKDcas9 mcaS cerulean | addgene full sequence | sequence record 459815 | Addgene NGS Result
TTGAGATCGTTTTGGTCTGCGCGTAATCTCTTGCTCTGAAAACGAAAAAACCGCCTTGCAGGGCGGTTTT
TCGAAGGTTCTCTGAGCTACCAACTCTTTGAACCGAGGTAACTGGCTTGGAGGAGCGCAGTCACCAAAAC
TTGTCCTTTCAGTTTAGCCTTAACCGGCGCATGACTTCAAGACTAACTCCTCTAAATCAATTACCAGTGG
CTGCTGCCAGTGGTGCTTTTGCATGTCTTTCCGGGTTGGACTCAAGACGATAGTTACCGGATAAGGCGCA
GCGGTCGGACTGAACGGGGGGTTCGTGCATACAGTCCAGCTTGGAGCGAACTGCCTACCCGGAACTGAGT
GTCAGGCGTGGAATGAGACAAACGCGGCCATAACAGCGGAATGACACCGGTAAACCGAAAGGCAGGAACA
GGAGAGCGCACGAGGGAGCCGCCAGGGGGAAACGCCTGGTATCTTTATAGTCCTGTCGGGTTTCGCCACC
ACTGATTTGAGCGTCAGATTTCGTGATGCTTGTCAGGGGGGCGGAGCCTATGGAAAAACGGCTTTGCCGC
GGCCCTCTCACTTCCCTGTTAAGTATCTTCCTGGCATCTTCCAGGAAATCTCCGCCCCGTTCGTAAGCCA
TTTCCGCTCGCCGCAGTCGAACGACCGAGCGTAGCGAGTCAGTGAGCGAGGAAGCGGAATATATCCCTAG
GTATAAACGCAGAAAGGCCCACCCGAAGGTGAGCCAGTGTGACTCTAGTAGAGAGCGTTCACCGACAAAC
AACAGATAAAACGAAAGGCCCAGTCTTTCGACTGAGCCTTTCGTTTTATTTGATGCCTGGAGATCCTTAC
TCGAGTTAGTCACCTCCTAGCTGACTCAAATCAATGCGTGTTTCATAAAGACCAGTGATGGATTGATGGA
TAAGAGTGGCATCTAAAACTTCTTTTGTAGACGTATATCGTTTACGATCAATTGTTGTATCAAAATATTT
AAAAGCAGCGGGAGCTCCAAGATTCGTCAACGTAAATAAATGAATAATATTTTCTGCTTGTTCACGTATT
GGTTTGTCTCTATGTTTGTTATATGCACTAAGAACTTTATCTAAATTGGCATCTGCTAAAATAACACGCT
TAGAAAATTCACTGATTTGCTCAATAATCTCATCTAAATAATGCTTATGCTGCTCCACAAACAATTGTTT
TTGTTCGTTATCTTCTGGACTACCCTTCAACTTTTCATAATGACTAGCTAAATATAAAAAATTCACATAT
TTGCTTGGCAGAGCCAGCTCATTTCCTTTTTGTAATTCTCCGGCACTAGCCAGCATCCGTTTACGACCGT
TTTCTAACTCAAAAAGACTATATTTAGGTAGTTTAATGATTAAGTCTTTTTTAACTTCCTTATATCCTTT
AGCTTCTAAAAAGTCAATCGGATTTTTTTCAAAGGAACTTCTTTCCATAATTGTGATCCCTAGTAACTCT
TTAACGGATTTTAACTTCTTCGATTTCCCTTTTTCCACCTTAGCAACCACTAGGACTGAATAAGCTACCG
TTGGACTATCAAAACCACCATATTTTTTTGGATCCCAGTCTTTTTTACGAGCAATAAGCTTGTCCGAATT
TCTTTTTGGTAAAATTGACTCCTTGGAGAATCCGCCTGTCTGTACTTCTGTTTTCTTGACAATATTGACT
TGGGGCATGGACAATACTTTGCGCACTGTGGCAAAATCTCGCCCTTTATCCCAGACAATTTCTCCAGTTT
CCCCATTAGTTTCGATTAGAGGGCGTTTGCGAATCTCTCCATTTGCAAGTGTAATTTCTGTTTTGAAGAA
GTTCATGATATTAGAGTAAAAGAAATATTTTGCGGTTGCTTTGCCTATTTCTTGCTCAGACTTAGCAATC
ATTTTACGAACATCATAAACTTTATAATCACCATAGACAAACTCCGATTCAAGTTTTGGATATTTCTTAA
TCAAAGCAGTTCCAACGACGGCATTTAGATACGCATCATGGGCATGATGGTAATTGTTAATCTCACGTAC
TTTATAGAATTGGAAATCTTTTCGGAAGTCAGAAACTAATTTAGATTTTAAGGTAATCACTTTAACCTCT
CGAATAAGTTTATCATTTTCATCGTATTTAGTATTCATGCGACTATCCAAAATTTGTGCCACATGCTTAG
TGATTTGGCGAGTTTCAACCAATTGGCGTTTGATAAAACCAGCTTTATCAAGTTCACTCAAACCTCCACG
TTCAGCTTTCGTTAAATTATCAAACTTACGTTGAGTGATTAACTTGGCGTTTAGAAGTTGTCTCCAATAG
TTTTTCATCTTTTTGACTACTTCTTCACTTGGAACGTTATCCGATTTACCACGATTTTTATCAGAACGCG
TTAAGACCTTATTGTCTATTGAATCGTCTTTAAGGAAACTTTGTGGAACAATGGCATCGACATCATAATC
ACTTAAACGATTAATATCTAATTCTTGGTCCACATACATGTCTCTTCCATTTTGGAGATAATAGAGATAG
AGCTTTTCATTTTGCAATTGAGTATTTTCAACAGGATGCTCTTTAAGAATCTGACTTCCTAATTCTTTGA
TACCTTCTTCGATTCGTTTCATACGCTCTCGCGAATTTTTCTGGCCCTTTTGAGTTGTCTGATTTTCACG
TGCCATTTCAATAACGATATTTTCTGGCTTATGCCGCCCCATTACTTTGACCAATTCATCAACAACTTTT
ACAGTCTGTAAAATACCTTTTTTAATAGCAGGGCTACCAGCTAAATTTGCAATATGTTCATGTAAACTAT
CGCCTTGTCCAGACACTTGTGCTTTTTGAATGTCTTCTTTAAATGTCAAACTATCATCATGGATCAGCTG
CATAAAATTGCGATTGGCAAAACCATCTGATTTCAAAAAATCTAATATTGTTTTGCCAGATTGCTTATCC
CTAATACCATTAATCAATTTTCGAGACAAACGTCCCCAACCAGTATAACGGCGACGTTTAAGCTGTTTCA
TCACCTTATCATCAAAGAGGTGAGCATATGTTTTAAGTCTTTCCTCAATCATCTCCCTATCTTCAAATAA
GGTCAATGTTAAAACAATATCCTCTAAGATATCTTCATTTTCTTCATTATCCAAAAAATCTTTATCTTTA
ATAATTTTTAGCAAATCATGGTAGGTACCTAATGAAGCATTAAATCTATCTTCAACTCCTGAAATTTCAA
CACTATCAAAACATTCTATTTTTTTGAAATAATCTTCTTTTAATTGCTTAACGGTTACTTTTCGATTTGT
TTTGAAGAGTAAATCAACAATGGCTTTCTTCTGTTCACCTGAAAGAAATGCTGGTTTTCGCATTCCTTCA
GTAACATATTTGACCTTTGTCAATTCGTTATAAACCGTAAAATACTCATAAAGCAAACTATGTTTTGGTA
GTACTTTTTCATTTGGAAGATTTTTATCAAAGTTTGTCATGCGTTCAATAAATGATTGAGCTGAAGCACC
TTTATCGACAACTTCTTCAAAATTCCATGGGGTAATTGTTTCTTCAGACTTCCGAGTCATCCATGCAAAA
CGACTATTGCCACGCGCCAATGGACCAACATAATAAGGAATTCGAAAAGTCAAGATTTTTTCAATCTTCT
CACGATTGTCTTTTAAAAATGGATAAAAGTCTTCTTGTCTTCTCAAAATAGCATGCAGCTCACCCAAGTG
AATTTGATGGGGAATAGAGCCGTTGTCAAAGGTCCGTTGCTTGCGCAGCAAATCTTCACGATTTAGTTTC
ACCAATAATTCCTCAGTACCATCCATTTTTTCTAAAATTGGTTTGATAAATTTATAAAATTCTTCTTGGC
TAGCTCCCCCATCAATATAACCTGCATATCCGTTTTTTGATTGATCAAAAAAGATTTCTTTATACTTTTC
TGGAAGTTGTTGTCGAACTAAAGCTTTTAAAAGAGTCAAGTCTTGATGATGTTCATCGTAGCGTTTAATC
ATTGAAGCTGATAGGGGAGCCTTAGTTATTTCAGTATTTACTCTTAGGATATCTGAAAGTAAAATAGCAT
CTGATAAATTCTTAGCTGCCAAAAACAAATCAGCATATTGATCTCCAATTTGCGCCAATAAATTATCTAA
ATCATCATCGTAAGTATCTTTTGAAAGCTGTAATTTAGCATCTTCTGCCAAATCAAAATTTGATTTAAAA
TTAGGGGTCAAACCCAATGACAAAGCAATGAGATTCCCAAATAAGCCATTTTTCTTCTCACCGGGGAGCT
GAGCAATGAGATTTTCTAATCGTCTTGATTTACTCAATCGTGCAGAAAGAATCGCTTTAGCATCTACTCC
ACTTGCGTTAATAGGGTTTTCTTCAAATAATTGATTGTAGGTTTGTACCAACTGGATAAATAGTTTGTCC
ACATCACTATTATCAGGATTTAAATCTCCCTCAATCAAAAAATGACCACGAAACTTAATCATATGCGCTA
AGGCCAAATAGATTAAGCGCAAATCCGCTTTATCAGTAGAATCTACCAATTTTTTTCGCAGATGATAGAT
AGTTGGATATTTCTCATGATAAGCAACTTCATCTACTATATTTCCAAAAATAGGATGACGTTCATGCTTC
TTGTCTTCTTCCACCAAAAAAGACTCTTCAAGTCGATGAAAGAAACTATCATCTACTTTCGCCATCTCAT
TTGAAAAAATCTCCTGTAGATAACAAATACGATTCTTCCGACGTGTATACCTTCTACGAGCTGTCCGTTT
GAGACGAGTCGCTTCCGCTGTCTCTCCACTGTCAAATAAAAGAGCCCCTATAAGATTTTTTTTGATACTG
TGGCGGTCTGTATTTCCCAGAACCTTGAACTTTTTAGACGGAACCTTATATTCATCAGTGATCACCGCCC
ATCCGACGCTATTTGTGCCGATAGCTAAGCCTATTGAGTATTTCTTATCCATAGATCCTTTCTCCTCTTT
AGATCTTTTGAATTCTTTTCTCTATCACTGATAGGGAGGGTCAATCTCTATCACTGATAGGGAGTGGTAA
AATAACTCTATCAACGATAGAGTGTCAACAAAAATTAGGAATTAATGATGTCTAGATTAGATAAAAGTAA
AGTGATTAACAGCGCATTAGAGCTGCTTAATGAGGTCGGAATCGAAGGTTTAACAACCCGTAAACTCGCC
CAGAAGCTAGGTGTAGAGCAGCCTACATTGTATTGGCATGTAAAAAATAAGCGGGCTTTGCTCGACGCCT
TAGCCATTGAGATGTTAGATAGGCACCATACTCACTTTTGCCCTTTAGAAGGGGAAAGCTGGCAAGATTT
TTTACGTAATAACGCTAAAAGTTTTAGATGTGCTTTACTAAGTCATCGCGATGGAGCAAAAGTACATTTA
GGTACACGGCCTACAGAAAAACAGTATGAAACTCTCGAAAATCAATTAGCCTTTTTATGCCAACAAGGTT
TTTCACTAGAGAATGCATTATATGCACTCAGCGCTGTGGGGCATTTTACTTTAGGTTGCGTATTGGAAGA
TCAAGAGCATCAAGTCGCTAAAGAAGAAAGGGAAACACCTACTACTGATAGTATGCCGCCATTATTACGA
CAAGCTATCGAATTATTTGATCACCAAGGTGCAGAGCCAGCCTTCTTATTCGGCCTTGAATTGATCATAT
GCGGATTAGAAAAACAACTTAAATGTGAAAGTGGGTCTTAAGGTACCATGGGATCCTATTTCTTAATAAC
TAAAAATATGGTATAATACTCTTAATAAATGCAGTAATACAGGGGCTTTTCAAGACTGAAGTCTAGCTGA
GACAAATAGTGCGATTACGAAATTTTTTAGACAAAAATAGTCTACGAGGTTTTAGAGCTATGCTGTTTTG
AATGGTCCCAAAACGTCTTAAATCCGGCATTGTCTCCTCTGCGCGTTTTAGAGCTATGCTGTTTTGAATG
GTCCCAAAACTTCAGCACACTGAGACTTGTTGAGTTGAATTCATGAGTATTAAGTATTGTTTTATGGCTG
ATAAATTTCTTTGAATTTCTCCTTGATTATTTGTTATAAAAGTTATAAAATAATCTTGTTGGAACCATTC
AAAACAGCATAGCAAGTTAAAATAAGGCTAGTCCGTTATCAACTTGAAAAAGTGGCACCGAGTCGGTGCT
TTTTTTGATACTTCTATTCTACTCTGACTGCAAACCAAAAAAACAAGCGCTTTCAAAACGCTTGTTTTAT
CATTTTTAGGGAAATTAATCTCTTAATCCTTTTATCATTCTACATTTAGGCGCTGCCATCTTAAGACGAA
AGGGCCTCGTGATACGCCTATTTTTATAGGTTAATGTCATGATAATAATGGTTTCTTAGACGTCGGAATT
GCCAGCTGGGGCGCCCTCTGGTAAGGTTGGGAAGCCCTGCAAAGTAAACTGGATGGCTTTCTTGCCGCCA
AGGATCTGATGGCGCAGGGGATCAAGATCTGATCAAGAGACAGGATGAGGATCGTTTCGCATGATTGAAC
AAGATGGATTGCACGCAGGTTCTCCGGCCGCTTGGGTGGAGAGGCTATTCGGCTATGACTGGGCACAACA
GACAATCGGCTGCTCTGATGCCGCCGTGTTCCGGCTGTCAGCGCAGGGGCGCCCGGTTCTTTTTGTCAAG
ACCGACCTGTCCGGTGCCCTGAATGAACTGCAGGACGAGGCAGCGCGGCTATCGTGGCTGGCCACGACGG
GCGTTCCTTGCGCAGCTGTGCTCGACGTTGTCACTGAAGCGGGAAGGGACTGGCTGCTATTGGGCGAAGT
GCCGGGGCAGGATCTCCTGTCATCTCACCTTGCTCCTGCCGAGAAAGTATCCATCATGGCTGATGCAATG
CGGCGGCTGCATACGCTTGATCCGGCTACCTGCCCATTCGACCACCAAGCGAAACATCGCATCGAGCGAG
CACGTACTCGGATGGAAGCCGGTCTTGTCGATCAGGATGATCTGGACGAAGAGCATCAGGGGCTCGCGCC
AGCCGAACTGTTCGCCAGGCTCAAGGCGCGCATGCCCGACGGCGAGGATCTCGTCGTGACCCATGGCGAT
GCCTGCTTGCCGAATATCATGGTGGAAAATGGCCGCTTTTCTGGATTCATCGACTGTGGCCGGCTGGGTG
TGGCGGACCGCTATCAGGACATAGCGTTGGCTACCCGTGATATTGCTGAAGAGCTTGGCGGCGAATGGGC
TGACCGCTTCCTCGTGCTTTACGGTATCGCCGCTCCCGATTCGCAGCGCATCGCCTTCTATCGCCTTCTT
GACGAGTTCTTCTGAGCGGGACTCTCTCGCTTGGACTCCTGTTGATAGATCCAGTAATGACCTCAGAACT
CCATCTGGATTTGTTCAGAACGCTCGGTTGCCGCCGGGCGTTTTTTATTGGTGAGAATCCAAGCACTAGT
TGGTACCGGCATCAATAGTAAAATAATAAAAAAGCCGGATTAATAATCTGGCTTTTTATATTCTCTCTCT
AGTATATAAACGCAGAAAGGCCAACCCGAAGGTGAGCCAGTGTGAGACTATCATACTCATATCGTGTGAA
GATTTGCTGCGCTATTCAGATCCTCTTCTGAGATGAGTTTTTGTTCGGGCCCAAGCTTCTCACTTATACA
ATTCATCCATGCCGAGGGTAATACCGGCCGCTGTCACAAACTCCAGGAGAACCATATGGTCACGTTTTTC
GTTTGGGTCTTTAGAGAGTTTTGACTGCGTCGACAGGTAATGGTTGTCAGGGAGCAGTACCGGCCCATCG
CCGATCGGGGTATTCTGCTGGTAGTGATCCGCCAGTTGCACGCTCCCATCTTCGATATTGTGGCGAATTT
TAAAGTTTGCCTTGATGCCATTTTTCTGTTTATCTGCAGTGATATAAACATTATCGCTAATAGCGTTGTA
TTCCAGCTTGTGCCCAAGAATGTTGCCGTCTTCTTTGAAATCAATTCCTTTCAGTTCGATGCGATTTACC
AGCGTATCGCCCTCAAATTTCACTTCCGCACGGGTTTTGTAGTTCCCATCGTCCTTAAAGAAAATTGTGC
GTTCCTGAACATAACCTTCCGGCATTGCAGATTTAAAGAAGTCGTGTTGTTTCATATGATCTGGGTAACG
CGCAAAACACTGTACCCCCCACGTTAATGTCGTGACAAGGGTAGGCCAGGGCACCGGCAGTTTGCCAGTC
GTACAGATGAATTTGAGCGTGAGCTTGCCGTACGTCGCGTCACCCTCGCCCTCGCCGCTGACCGAAAATT
TATGGCCATTCACATCACCATCAAGTTCAACAAGAATCGGCACCACGCCGGTAAATAATTCTTCGCCCTT
GCTTACCATTTAGTATTTCTCCTCTTTAGTACTAGTATTATACCTAGGACTGAGCTAGCTGTCAAAGATC
TTTAGAATTCCAGAAATCATCCTTAGCGACTAGTAACAACTTATATCGTATGGGGCTGACTTCAGGTGCT
ACATTTGAAGAGATAAATTGCACTGAAATCTAGAAATATTTTATCTGATTAATAAGATGATCTTC
Features (pLannotate 1.2.2; 19 found; start..end, strand, type, name):
      1..546     +  rep_origin     p15A ori: Plasmids containing the medium-copy-number p15A origin of replication can be propagated in E. coli cells that contain a second plasmid with the ColE1 origin.
    634..689     +  rep_origin     RSF ori (fragment): Plasmids containing the RSF 1030 origin of replication can be propagated in E. coli cells that contain additional plasmids with compatible origins.
    708..735     -  terminator     T7Te terminator: phage T7 early transcription terminator
    751..822     -  terminator     rrnB T1 terminator: transcription terminator T1 from the E. coli rrnB gene
    848..4952    -  CDS            dCas9 (fragment): catalytically dead mutant of the Cas9 endonuclease from the Streptococcus pyogenes Type II CRISPR/Cas system RNA-guided DNA-binding protein that lacks endonuclease activity due to the D10A mutation in the RuvC catalytic domain and the H840A mutation in the HNH catalytic domain
   4985..5008    -  protein_bind   tetracycline response element (fragment): contains seven copies of the tetracycline operator tetO tetracycline repressor TetR
   5015..5069    -  promoter       tetR/tetA promoters: tetR; overlapping promoters for bacterial tetR and tetA
   5088..5711    +  CDS            TetR: tetracycline repressor TetR; tetR from transposon Tn10; TetR binds to the tetracycline operator tetO to inhibit transcription. This inhibition can be relieved by adding tetracycline or doxycycline.
   5727..5858    +  misc_feature   crRNA leader: crRNA leader sequence for the Streptococcus pyogenes CRISPR/Cas system
   5859..5894    +  repeat_region  DR: direct repeat for the Streptococcus pyogenes CRISPR/Cas system
   5925..5960    +  repeat_region  DR: direct repeat for the Streptococcus pyogenes CRISPR/Cas system
   6081..6159    +  misc_RNA       tracrRNA: trans-activating CRISPR RNA for the Streptococcus pyogenes CRISPR/Cas9 system
   6350..6469    +  CDS            tnpA (fragment): TN5P_ECOLX - Also known as tnp. Experimental evidence at protein level: Swiss-Prot protein existence level 1. Mediates transposition of transposon Tn5 by a 'cut and paste' mechanism. First, the monomeric transposase binds the 19 bp inverted DNA repeats flanking the transposon. Then, dimerization of the DNA- bound transposase creates a synaptic DNA complex. After nicking of the first DNA strand, excision of the transposon proceeds through a series of intermediates. The transposase then mediates the insertion of the transposon at a new site by strand transfer. The activity of the wild- type tran
   6501..7292    +  CDS            neo: KKA2_KLEPN - Also known as kan, nptII. Experimental evidence at protein level: Swiss-Prot protein existence level 1. Resistance to kanamycin, neomycin, paromomycin, ribostamycin, butirosin and gentamicin B. From Klebsiella pneumoniae.
   7314..7408    +  terminator     lambda t0 terminator: transcription terminator from phage lambda
   7501..7528    -  terminator     T7Te terminator: phage T7 early transcription terminator
   7623..8339    -  CDS            mCerulean: mCerulean is a basic (constitutively fluorescent) cyan fluorescent protein published in 2005, derived from Aequorea victoria. It is reported to be a very rapidly-maturing monomer.
   8361..8395    -  promoter       J23119(SpeI) promoter: bacterial promoter (Registry of Standard Biological Parts BBa J23119) modified to end with an SpeI site
   8413..8429    +  terminator     bacterial terminator (fragment): putative bacterial transcription terminator
