[The description below was written by a language model from this plasmid's Addgene catalogue record and pLannotate feature annotations shown in this document.]
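Description:
pKDcas9 mcaS cerulean is a bacterial CRISPR interference plasmid built on the pdCas9 backbone and intended for anhydrotetracycline (aTc)-inducible knockdown of mcaS. It is propagated in E. coli under kanamycin selection, conferred by the neo (nptII) gene, which is followed by a lambda t0 terminator. The annotated replication origin is p15A, generally regarded as medium-copy and compatible with ColE1-type plasmids, although the catalogue entry lists the plasmid as high copy. A short RSF origin fragment is also detected but is unlikely to be functional on its own.

The main payload is catalytically dead Streptococcus pyogenes Cas9 (D10A/H840A), which binds DNA under RNA guidance without cutting and so blocks transcription of the targeted gene. dCas9 is transcribed from the divergent tetR/tetA promoter region, with TetR encoded on the opposite strand. TetR represses dCas9 until aTc relieves binding at tetO. The record notes an additional tetO as the modification, consistent with the short operator fragment annotated between the promoter and the dCas9 start, presumably to tighten repression. dCas9 is terminated by the rrnB T1 and T7Te terminators. Guide RNA is supplied in the native two-part format: a crRNA leader and a minimal CRISPR array of two direct repeats flanking a single spacer, plus a separate tracrRNA. The spacer presumably targets mcaS, but its sequence is not given in the fields, and it was installed by Golden Gate cloning. A separate cassette expresses the cyan fluorescent protein mCerulean constitutively from the strong J23119 promoter. This gives a fluorescent label for cells carrying the plasmid, for example to distinguish strains in mixed populations.
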