Addgene plasmid #230944: pKDcas9 mcaS cerulean
Purpose: aTc inducible knockdown of mcaS
Depositing lab: Andrew Griffiths. Depositing organization: Ecole Superieure de Physique et de Chimie Industrielles de Paris (ESPCI). Publication: Global regulators enable bacterial adaptation to a phenotypic trade-off. Deyell M, Opuu V, Griffiths AD, Tans SJ, Nghe P. iScience. 2024 Dec 9;28(1):111521. doi: 10.1016/j.isci.2024.111521. eCollection 2025 Jan 17. PubMed 39811663.
Backbone
  Vector backbone: pdCas9
  Vector type: CRISPR
Growth in bacteria
  Bacterial resistance: Kanamycin, 50 μg/mL
  Growth temperature: 37°C
  Growth strain: DH5alpha
  Copy number: High Copy
Gene/Insert
  Gene/Insert name: dCas9
  gRNA/shRNA sequence: see annotated Genbank file
  Species: Other
  Mutation: additional tetO
  Cloning method: Golden Gate
Terms and licenses: Academic/Nonprofit Terms; Industry Terms: Not Available to Industry
How to cite: pKDcas9 mcaS cerulean was a gift from Andrew Griffiths (Addgene plasmid # 230944 ; http://n2t.net/addgene:230944 ; RRID:Addgene_230944)
